>Addgene plasmid #146394 | pAc5.1B-lambdaN-HA-DmGW182-delMGWdelRBD_G | depositor full sequence | sequence record 288839 | Full Sequence
CTTCAAGGAATTAATTCTATATTCTAAAAACACAAATGATACTTCTAAAAAAAATCATGAATGGCATCAA
CTCTGAATCAAATCTTTGCAGATGCACCTACTTCTCATTTCCACTGTCACATCATTTTTCCAGATCTCGC
TGCCTGTTATGTGGCCCACAAACCAAGACACGTTTTATGGCCATTAAAGCTGGCTGATCGTCGCCAAACA
CCAAATACATATCAATATGTACATTCGAGAAAGAAGCGATCAAAGAAGCGTCTTCGGGCGAGTAGGAGAA
TGCGGAGGAGAAGGAGAACGAGCTGATCTAGTATCTCTCCACAATCCAATGCCAACTGACCAACTGGCCA
TATTCGGAGCAATTTGAAGCCAATTTCCATCGCCTGGCGATCGCTCCATTCTTGGCTATATGTTTTTCAC
CGTTCCCGGGGCCATTTTCAAAGACTCGTCGGTAAGATAAGATTGTGTCACTCGCTGTCTCTCTTCATTT
GTCGAAGAATGCTGAGGAATTTCGCGATGACGTCGGCGAGTATTTTGAAGAATGAGAATAATTTGTATTT
ATACGAAAATCAGTTAGTGGAATTTTCTACAAAAACATGTTATCTATAGATAATTTTGTTGCAAAATATG
TTGACTATGACAAAGATTGTATGTATATACCTTTAATGTATTCTCATTTTCTTATGTATTTATAATGGCA
ATGATGATACTGATGATATTTTAAGATGATGCCAGACCACAGGCTGATTTCTGCGTCTTTTGCCGAACGC
AGTGCATGTGCGGTTGTTGTTTTTTGGAATAGTTTCAATTTTCGGACTGTCCGCTTTGATTTCAGTTTCT
TGGCTTATTCAAAAAGCAAAGTAAAGCCAAAAAAGCGAGATGGCAATACCAAATGCGGCAAAACGGTAGT
GGAAGGAAAGGGGTGCGGGGCAGCGGAAGGAAGGGTGGGGCGGGGCGTGGCGGGGTCTGTGGCTGGGCGC
GACGTCACCGACGTTGGAGCCACTCCTTTGACCATGTGTGCGTGTGTGTATTATTCGTGTCTCGCCACTC
GCCGGTTGTTTTTTTCTTTTTATCTCGCTCTCTCTAGCGCCATCTCGTACGCATGCTCAACGCACCGCAT
GTTGCCGTGTCCTTTATGCGTCATTTTGGCTCGAAATAGGCAATTATTTAAACAAAGATTAGTCAACGAA
AACGCTAAAATAAATAAGTCTACAATATGGTTACTTATTGCCATGTGTGTGCAGCCAACGATAGCAACAA
AAGCAACAACACAGTGGCTTTCCCTCTTTCACTTTTTGTTTGCAAGCGCGTGCGAGCAAGACGGCACGAC
CGGCAAACGCAATTACGCTGACAAAGAGCAGACGAAGTTTTGGCCGAAAAACATCAAGGCGCCTGATACG
AATGCATTTGCAATAACAATTGCGATATTTAATATTGTTTATGAAGCTGTTTGACTTCAAAACACACAAA
AAAAAAAATAAAACAAATTATTTGAAAGAGAATTAGGAATCGGACAGCTTATCGTTACGGGCTAACAGCA
CACCGAGACGAAATAGCTTACCTGACGTCACAGCCTCTGGAAGAACTGCCGCCAAGCAGAGAGAGAGAGA
AAAAGAGGGAGAGCAGCTTAGACCGCATGTGCTTGTGTGTGAGGCGTCTCTCTCTTCGTCTCCTGTTTGC
GCAAACGCATAGACTGCACTGAGAAAATCGATTACCTATTTTTTATGAATGAATATTTGCACTATTACTA
TTCAAAACTATTAAGATAGCAATCACATTCAATAGCCAAATACTATACCACCTGAGCGATGCAACGAAAT
GATCAATTTGAGCAAAAATGCTGCATATTTAGGACGGCATCATTATAGAAATGCTTCTTGCTGTGTACTT
TTCTCTCGTCTGGCAGCTGTTTCGCCGTTATTGTTAAAACCGGCTTAAGTTAGGTGTGTTTTCTACGACT
AGTGATGCCCCTACTAGAAGATGTGTGTTGCACAAATGTCCCTGAATAACCAATTTGAAGTGCAGATAGC
AGTAAACGTAAGCTAATATGAATATTATTTAACTGTAATGTTTTAATATCGCTGGACATTACTAATAAAC
CCACTATAAACACATGTACATATGTATGTTTTGGCATACAATGAGTAGTTGGGGAAAAAATGTGTAAAAG
CACCGTGACCATCACAGCATAAAGATAACCAGCTGAAGTATCGAATATGAGTAACCCCCAAATTGAATCA
CATGCCGCAACTGATAGGACCCATGGAAGTACACTCTTCATGGCGATATACAAGACACACACAAGCACGA
ACACCCAGTTGCGGAGGAAATTCTCCGTAAATGAAAACCCAATCGGCGAACAATTCATACCCATATATGG
TAAAAGTTTTGAACGCGACTTGAGAGCGGAGAGCATTGCGGCTGATAAGGTTTTAGCGCTAAGCGGGCTT
TATAAAACGGGCTGCGGGACCAGTTTTCATATCACTACCGTTTGAGTTCTTGTGCTGTGTGGATACTCCT
CCCGACACAAAGCCGCTCCATCAGCCAGCAGTCGTCTAATCCAGAGACCCCGGATCGGGGTACCCAACAT
GGACGCACAAACACGACGACGTGAGCGTCGCGCTGAGAAACAAGCTCAATGGAAAGCTGCAAACGGTGGA
TCTCCTCCAAGCTTGATGGCTTACCCATACGATGTTCCAGATTACGCTATGCGTGAAGCCCTTTTTTCCC
AAGATGGCTGGGGCTGTCAGCATGTTAACCAGGATACTAATTGGGAAGTTCCCAGTTCGCCAGAACCAGC
CAATAAGGATGCACCCGGTCCACCAATGTGGAAGCCAAGCATTAACAATGGTACTGATCTTTGGGAGTCC
AATTTGAGAAACGGAGGTCAGCCGGCCGCACAGCAAGTTCCAAAGCCGTCGTGGGGTCATACACCATCCT
CTAACTTAGGTGGAACATGGGGTGAGGACGACGATGGCGCCGATAGTAGTAGTGTGTGGACTGGAGGAGC
TGTTAGCAACGCGGGATCCGGAGCTGCAGTGGGAGTAAACCAAGCCGGAGTTAATGTCGGTCCAGGCGGT
GTTGTTTCGTCTGGCGGACCTCAGTGGGGACAAGGTGTCGTTGGCGTCGGACTTGGATCAACTGGAGGTA
ACGGGTCAAGCAATATAACTGGATCGTCTGGAGTCGCAACAGGTAGTAGCGGAAACTCCAGCAACGCTGG
TAACGGTTGGGGAGACCCTCGTGAAATACGCCCTTTGGGAGTTGGTGGCTCCATGGATATTCGAAATGTT
GAACATCGCGGCGGTAACGGTTCTGGAGCAACTTCGAGCGATCCACGAGACATTCGCATGATCGATCCGC
GTGACCCTATTCGAGGAGATCCCCGTGGAATATCTGGTCGTCTTAATGGGACCTCTGAAATGTGGGGTCA
TCATCCACAAATGTCCCATAACCAGTTGCAAGGTATCAACAAAATGGTTGGTCAAAGTGTAGCAACTGCC
AGCACCAGTGTCGGAACATCTGGCTCGGGCATCGGTCCTGGAGGTCCCGGTCCTAGTACAGTATCAGGCA
ATATCCCAACACAGTGGGGGCCTGCTCAACCGGTAAGCGTTGGTGTAAGTGGTCCCAAAGACATGTCAAA
ACAGATAAGTGGATGGGAGGAACCATCACCACCGCCTCAGCGTCGCAGTATTCCTAACTACGATGATGGT
ACATCGTTGTGGGGTCAGCAAACTCGTGTTCCCGCTGCAAGCGGTCACTGGAAAGACATGACTGATTCGA
TAGGTCGTAGTAGTCATCTCATGCGTGGCCAAAGCCAAACGGGAGGTATAGGAATAGCCGGCGTTGGAAA
TAGCAATGTTCCAGTGGGAGCCAATCCAAGTAATCCTATAAGCAGTGTAGTTGGACCTCAAGCCCGGATT
CCATCTGTGGGCGGCGTACAACACAAACCAGACGGCGGCGCTATGTGGGTGCATTCCGGCAATGTAGGTG
GCAGAAATAATGTTGCTGCTGTTACTACTTGGGGAGATGACACTCATAGCGTTAATGTCGGCGCTCCCAG
CAGTGGCAGTGTATCCAGCAACAATTGGGTTGATGACAAGTCCAACTCAACCTTGGCACAAAACTCTTGG
AGCGACCCGGCCCCTGTTGGAGTTAGTTGGGGCAATAAGCAAAGCAAACCGCCAAGCAATAGTGCTTCAT
CAGGTTGGAGCACTGCTGCGGGCGTGGTGGATGGGGTTGATCTAGGATCTGAGTGGAACACGCACGGGGG
GATTATTGGAAAATCTCAGCAACAACAAAAACTAGCGGGACTTAACGTGGGAATGGTGAACGTAATTAAC
GCGGAGATCATTAAGCAAAGCAAGCAATACAGGATCCTTGTCGAGAACGGCTTTAAAAAGGAAGATGTAG
AGCGGGCATTAGTGATTGCTAATATGAACATCGAAGAGGCAGCCGATATGCTCCGTGCCAACTCATCCCT
ATCAATGGATGGTTGGCGTCGACATGATGAGTCCCTTGGATCTTATGCCGACCACAATAGTTCAACAAGC
AGCGGTGGATTTGCTGGTCGTTACCCGGTCAACAGTGGACAACCTTCAATGTCCTTTCCTCATAATAACC
TTATGAATAACATGGGAGGTACCGCTGTTACTGGAGGTAACAACAATACAAACATGACAGCTTTACAGGT
GCAAAAGTATTTAAATCAAGGGCAACATGGTGTCGCTGTTGGACCGCAAGCCGTTGGTAATTCTTCAGCA
GTATCTGTCGGATTTGGTCAGAACACGTCTAACGCAGCAGTGGCAGGAGCAGCCTCTGTAAATATAGCAG
CAAATACAAACAACCAACCGTCTGGTCAGCAAATTCGCATGCTAGGCCAGCAAATTCAGTTGGCCATTCA
TAGTGGTTTCATATCTAGTCAGATATTGACTCAACCGCTAACTCAAACAACCCTTAACCTTTTAAACCAA
CTTCTTAGCAATATTAAGCATCTCCAGGCTGCGCAGCAATCCCTTACCCGCGGGGGAAATGTCAATCCAA
TGGCAGTGAATGTGGCTATATCTAAATACAAGCAGCAAATCCAGAATTTACAGAACCAGATAAATGCACA
ACAGGCTGTGTATGTAAAACAGCAAAATATGCAACCAACTTCACAACAACAACAGCCCCAACAACAGCAA
CTTCCTTCTGTTCATCTAAGTAACTCAGGCAACGACTATTTAAGAGGTCACGATGCAATAAATAATTTGC
AAAGCAACTTTTCTGAGCTCAATATTAATAAGCCAAGTGGACCACAAACTCCTTCCTCTACAAGCTCTAG
TGGAACTAGTGGTGGCAACGTCGGAGGCGTCGGCACTTCAGCCAATAATGCAAACAGTGGTTCTGCAGCT
TGTCTGTCCGGAAACAATAGCGGCAACGGAAACGGCAGCGCGAGCGGCGCCGGCAGCGGCAACAATGGCA
ACAGTAGCTGCAACAACAGTGCCGCCGGGGGGGGCAGCAGCAGCAACAACACGATTACCACTGTAGCAAA
TTCGAATCTTGTTGGTTCTAGTGGCTCTGTCTCAAATTCCTCTGGCGTTACTGCTAACTCTAGTACTGTT
TCTGTAGTTAGTTGTACAGCGAGTGGGAATTCCATAAATGGGGCAGGTACTGCAAACAGTTCTGGTTCAA
AGAGTAGTGCAAACAATTTAGCTAGCGGCCAGTCTAGCGCTTCTAACTTAACTAATAGCACCAATTCAAC
ATGGCGACAAACTAGCCAAAACCAAGCTCTTCAAAGTCAAAGCAGGCCATCAGGCAGAGAAGCTGACTTT
GATTATATATCTCTCGTTTATTCCATTGTTGATGATTAAGCGGCCGCTCGAGTCTAGAGGGCCCGCGGTT
CGAAGGTAAGCCTATCCCTAACCCTCTCCTCGGTCTCGATTCTACGCGTACCGGTCATCATCACCATCAC
CATTGAGTTTAAACCCGCTGATCAGCCTCGACTGTGCCTTCTAAGGCCTGAGCTCGCTGATCAGCCTCGA
TCGAGGATCCAGACATGATAAGATACATTGATGAGTTTGGACAAACCACAACTAGAATGCAGTGAAAAAA
ATGCTTTATTTGTGAAATTTGTGATGCTATTGCTTTATTTGTAACCATTATAAGCTGCAATAAACAAGTT
AACAACAACAATTGCATTCATTTTATGTTTCAGGTTCAGGGGGAGGTGTGGGAGGTTTTTTAAAGCAAGT
AAAACCTCTACAAATGTGGTATGGCTGATTATGATCAGTCGACCGATGCCCTTGAGAGCCTTCAACCCAG
TCAGCTCCTTCCGGTGGGCGCGGGGCATGACTATCGTCGCCGCACTTATGACTGTCTTCTTTATCATGCA
ACTCGTAGGACAGGTGCCGGCAGCGCTCTGGGTCATTTTCGGCGAGGACCGCTTTCGCTGGAGCGCGACG
ATGATCGGCCTGTCGCTTGCGGTATTCGGAATCTTGCACGCCCTCGCTCAAGCCTTCGTCACTGGTCCCG
CCACCAAACGTTTCGGCGAGAAGCAGGCCATTATCGCCGGCATGGCGGCCGACGCGCTGGGCTACGTCTT
GCTGGCGTTCGCGACGCGAGGCTGGATGGCCTTCCCCATTATGATTCTTCTCGCTTCCGGCGGCATCGGG
ATGCCCGCGTTGCAGGCCATGCTGTCCAGGCAGGTAGATGACGACCATCAGGGACAGCTTCAAGGATCGC
TCGCGGCTCTTACCAGCCAGCAAAAGGCCAGGAACCGTAAAAAGGCCGCGTTGCTGGCGTTTTTCCATAG
GCTCCGCCCCCCTGACGAGCATCACAAAAATCGACGCTCAAGTCAGAGGTGGCGAAACCCGACAGGACTA
TAAAGATACCAGGCGTTTCCCCCTGGAAGCTCCCTCGTGCGCTCTCCTGTTCCGACCCTGCCGCTTACCG
GATACCTGTCCGCCTTTCTCCCTTCGGGAAGCGTGGCGCTTTCTCAATGCTCACGCTGTAGGTATCTCAG
TTCGGTGTAGGTCGTTCGCTCCAAGCTGGGCTGTGTGCACGAACCCCCCGTTCAGCCCGACCGCTGCGCC
TTATCCGGTAACTATCGTCTTGAGTCCAACCCGGTAAGACACGACTTATCGCCACTGGCAGCAGCCACTG
GTAACAGGATTAGCAGAGCGAGGTATGTAGGCGGTGCTACAGAGTTCTTGAAGTGGTGGCCTAACTACGG
CTACACTAGAAGGACAGTATTTGGTATCTGCGCTCTGCTGAAGCCAGTTACCTTCGGAAAAAGAGTTGGT
AGCTCTTGATCCGGCAAACAAACCACCGCTGGTAGCGGTGGTTTTTTTGTTTGCAAGCAGCAGATTACGC
GCAGAAAAAAAGGATCTCAAGAAGATCCTTTGATCTTTTCTACGGGGTCTGACGCTCAGTGGAACGAAAA
CTCACGTTAAGGGATTTTGGTCATGAGATTATCAAAAAGGATCTTCACCTAGATCCTTTTAAATTAAAAA
TGAAGTTTTAAATCAATCTAAAGTATATATGAGTAAACTTGGTCTGACAGTTACCAATGCTTAATCAGTG
AGGCACCTATCTCAGCGATCTGTCTATTTCGTTCATCCATAGTTGCCTGACTCCCCGTCGTGTAGATAAC
TACGATACGGGAGGGCTTACCATCTGGCCCCAGTGCTGCAATGATACCGCGAGACCCACGCTCACCGGCT
CCAGATTTATCAGCAATAAACCAGCCAGCCGGAAGGGCCGAGCGCAGAAGTGGTCCTGCAACTTTATCCG
CCTCCATCCAGTCTATTAATTGTTGCCGGGAAGCTAGAGTAAGTAGTTCGCCAGTTAATAGTTTGCGCAA
CGTTGTTGCCATTGCTGCAGGCATCGTGGTGTCACGCTCGTCGTTTGGTATGGCTTCATTCAGCTCCGGT
TCCCAACGATCAAGGCGAGTTACATGATCCCCCATGTTGTGCAAAAAAGCGGTTAGCTCCTTCGGTCCTC
CGATCGTTGTCAGAAGTAAGTTGGCCGCAGTGTTATCACTCATGGTTATGGCAGCACTGCATAATTCTCT
TACTGTCATGCCATCCGTAAGATGCTTTTCTGTGACTGGTGAGTACTCAACCAAGTCATTCTGAGAATAG
TGTATGCGGCGACCGAGTTGCTCTTGCCCGGCGTCAACACGGGATAATACCGCGCCACATAGCAGAACTT
TAAAAGTGCTCATCATTGGAAAACGTTCTTCGGGGCGAAAACTCTCAAGGATCTTACCGCTGTTGAGATC
CAGTTCGATGTAACCCACTCGTGCACCCAACTGATCTTCAGCATCTTTTACTTTCACCAGCGTTTCTGGG
TGAGCAAAAACAGGAAGGCAAAATGCCGCAAAAAAGGGAATAAGGGCGACACGGAAATGTTGAATACTCA
TACTCTTCCTTTTTCAATATTATTGAAGCATTTATCAGGGTTATTGTCTCATGAGCGGATACATATTTGA
ATGTATTTAGAAAAATAAACAAATAGGGGTTCCGCGCACATTTCCCCGAAAAGTGCCACCTGACGTCTAA
GAAACCATTATTATCATGACATTAACCTATAAAAATAGGCGTATCACGAGGCCCTTTCGT
Features (pLannotate 1.2.2; 11 found; start..end, strand, type, name):
     56..2568    +  promoter       Ac5 promoter: Drosophila melanogaster actin 5C promoter
   2589..2654    +  CDS            N (fragment): REGN_LAMBD - Experimental evidence at protein level: Swiss-Prot protein existence level 1. Plays a role as a transcriptional antitermination factor that allows the virus to initiate its lytic phase. Activates expression of the delayed viral early genes by modifying host RNA polymerase (RNAP) into a form that is resistant to termination signals. This antitermination function requires the host NusA protein which serves to stabilize the interaction between antitermination protein N and host RNA polymerase. From Escherichia phage lambda (Bacteriophage lambda).
   2682..2708    +  CDS            3xHA (fragment): three tandem HA epitope tags
   2709..5846    +  CDS            gw (fragment): GAWKY_DROME - Also known as GW182 From Drosophila melanogaster (Fruit fly).
   5885..5926    +  CDS            V5 tag: epitope tag from simian virus 5
   6026..6160    -  polyA_signal   SV40 poly(A) signal: SV40 polyadenylation signal
   6183..6267    -  CDS            large T antigen (fragment): large T antigen from SV40 (simian virus 40)
   6268..6738    +  CDS            TcR (fragment): tetracycline efflux protein; tet; confers resistance to tetracycline
   6782..7370    -  rep_origin     ori: high-copy-number ColE1/pMB1/pBR322/pUC origin of replication
   7541..8401    -  CDS            AmpR: β-lactamase; bla; confers resistance to ampicillin, carbenicillin, and related antibiotics
   8402..8506    -  promoter       AmpR promoter: bla
