[The description below was written by a language model from this plasmid's Addgene catalogue record and pLannotate feature annotations shown in this document.]
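Description:
pAc5.1B-lambdaN-HA-DmGW182-delMGWdelRBD_G is an 8.6 kb insect-cell expression plasmid. The catalogue lists the backbone as unknown, but the name and the annotated parts point to a pAc5.1-type vector. Expression is driven by the Drosophila melanogaster actin 5C (Ac5) promoter, a strong constitutive promoter commonly used in fly cell lines, and an SV40 polyadenylation signal lies downstream of the coding region. In bacteria the plasmid replicates from a ColE1/pUC-type origin and is selected with ampicillin through the β-lactamase gene and its own promoter. The catalogue describes it as low copy, although the origin is annotated as a high-copy type. Short fragments of a tetracycline resistance gene and of SV40 large T antigen are also annotated. These appear to be non-functional backbone remnants.

The open reading frame begins with a short fragment of the bacteriophage lambda N protein, followed by an HA epitope (annotated as part of a 3xHA tag). These are fused to a roughly 3.1 kb fragment of the D. melanogaster gw gene, which encodes GW182. The construct name indicates a deletion variant lacking regions designated MGW and RBD, but the record does not define their boundaries. A V5 tag is annotated after the insert; the record does not show whether it is in frame and translated.

The lambda N peptide binds BoxB RNA hairpins, so fusions of this kind are typically used to tether a protein to a BoxB-bearing reporter mRNA and test its effect independently of its normal recruitment. Consistent with this, the associated publication examines how the GW182 silencing domain contributes to translational repression and degradation of microRNA targets. The HA tag allows detection or immunoprecipitation of the fusion protein.
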