Addgene plasmid #146394: pAc5.1B-lambdaN-HA-DmGW182-delMGWdelRBD_G
Purpose: Insect Expression of DmGW182-MGWdelRBD
Depositing lab: Elisa Izaurralde. Depositing organization: Max Planck Institute for Developmental Biology. Publication: The silencing domain of GW182 interacts with PABPC1 to promote translational repression and degradation of microRNA targets and is required for target release. Zekri L, Huntzinger E, Heimstadt S, Izaurralde E. Mol Cell Biol. 2009 Dec;29(23):6220-31. doi: 10.1128/MCB.01081-09. Epub 2009 Sep 21. PubMed 19797087.
Backbone
  Vector backbone: Unknown
  Vector type: Insect Expression
Growth in bacteria
  Bacterial resistance: Ampicillin, 100 μg/mL
  Growth temperature: 37°C
  Growth strain: DH5alpha
  Copy number: Low Copy
Gene/Insert
  Gene/Insert name: DmGW182-MGWdelRBD
  Species: D. melanogaster (fly)
  Entrez Gene: gw (a.k.a. Dmel_CG31992, CG11484, CG31992, CG9905, Dmel\CG31992, GQ182, GW, GW182, Gw, Gw182, anon-EST:Posey205, dGW182, gw182)
  Cloning method: Unknown
Terms and licenses: Academic/Nonprofit Terms; Industry Terms: Not Available to Industry
Depositor comments: Plasmids from this collection were made available to the research community and donated after the lab closed. Please note that the sequence provided by the depositing laboratory may be theoretical/predicted or based on Sanger sequencing results. There may be discrepancies between sequencing results obtained by Addgene and the depositor sequence. If an Addgene verified sequence is not available, please contact before placing your order to request that our lab fully sequence the plasmid.
How to cite: pAc5.1B-lambdaN-HA-DmGW182-delMGWdelRBD_G was a gift from Elisa Izaurralde (Addgene plasmid # 146394 ; http://n2t.net/addgene:146394 ; RRID:Addgene_146394)
